>Addgene plasmid #57920 | mKOet-Gamma-Tubulin-17 | depositor partial sequence | sequence record 89068 | insert sequence
GACGTCAGATCCGCTAGCGCCACCATGCCGAGGGAAATCATCACCCTACAGTTGGGCCAGTGCGGCAATC
AGATTGGGTTCGAGTTCTGGAAACAGCTGTGCGCCGAGCATGGTATCAGCCCCGAGGGCATCGTGGAGGA
GTTCGCCACCGAGGGCACTGACCACAAGGACGTCTTTTTCTACCAGGCAGACGATGAGCACTACATCCCC
CGGGCCGTGCTGCTGGACTTGGAACCCCGGGTGATCCACTCCATCCTCAACTCCCCCTATGCCAAGCTCT
ACAACCCAGAGAACATCTACCTGTCGGAACATGGAGGAGGAGCTGGCAACAACTGGGCCAGCGGATTCTC
CCAGGGAGAAAAGATCCATGAGGACATTTTTGACATCATAGACCGGGAGGCAGATGGTAGTGACAGTCTA
GAGGGCTTTGTGCTGTGTCACTCCATTGCTGGGGGGACAGGCTCTGGACTGGGTTCCTACCTCTTAGAAC
GGCTGAATGACAGGTATCCTAAGAAGCTGGTGCAGACATACTCAGTGTTTCCCAACCAGGACGAGATGAG
CGATGTGGTGGTCCAGCCTTACAATTCACTCCTCACACTCAAGAGGCTGACGCAGAATGCAGACTGTGTG
GTGGTGCTGGACAACACAGCCCTGAACCGGATTGCCACAGACCGCCTGCACATCCAGAACCCATCCTTCT
CCCAGATCAACCAGCTGGTGTCTACCATCATGTCAGCCAGCACCACCACCCTGCGCTACCCTGGCTACAT
GAACAATGACCTCATCGGCCTCATCGCCTCGCTCATTCCCACCCCACGGCTCCACTTCCTCATGACCGGC
TACACCCCTCTCACTACGGACCAGTCAGTGGCCAGCGTGAGGAAGACCACGGTCCTGGATGTCATGAGGC
GGCTGCTGCAGCCCAAGAACGTGATGGTGTCCACAGGCCGAGACCGCCAGACCAACCACTGCTACATCGC
CATCCTCAACATCATCCAGGGAGAGGTGGACCCCACCCAGGTCCACAAGAGCTTGCAGAGGATCCGGGAA
CGCAAGTTGGCCAACTTCATCCCGTGGGGCCCCGCCAGCATCCAGGTGGCCCTGTCGAGGAAGTCTCCCT
ACCTGCCCTCGGCCCACCGGGTCAGCGGGCTCATGATGGCCAACCACACCAGCATCTCCTCGCTCTTCGA
GAGAACCTGTCGCCAGTATGACAAGCTGCGTAAGCGGGAGGCCTTCCTGGAGCAGTTCCGCAAGGAGGAC
ATGTTCAAGGACAACTTTGATGAGATGGACACATCCAGGGAGATTGTGCAGCAGCTCATCGATGAGTACC
ATGCGGCCACACGGCCAGACTACATCTCCTGGGGCACTCAGGAGCAGCGAATTCTGCAGTCGACGGTACC
GCGGGCCCGGGATCCACCGGTCGCCACCATGGTGAGCAAGGGCGAGGAGAATAACATGGCCGTGATTAAA
CCAGAGATGAAGATGAGGTACTACATGGACGGCTCCGTCAATGGGCATGAGTTCACAATTGAAGGTGAAG
GCACAGGCAGACCTTACGAGGGACATCAAGAGATGACACTACGCGTCACAATGGCCAAGGGCGGGCCAAT
GCCTTTCGCGTTTGACTTAGTGTCACACGTGTTCTGTTACGGCCACAGACCTTTTACTAAATATCCAGAA
GAGATACCAGACTATTTCAAACAAGCATTTCCTGAAGGCCTGTCATGGGAAAGGTCGTTGGAGTTCGAAG
ATGGTGGGTCCGCTTCAGTCAGTGCGCATATAAGCCTTAGAGGAAACACCTTCTACCACAAATCCAAATT
TACTGGGGTTAACTTTCCTGCCGATGGTCCTATCATGCAAAACCAAAGTGTTGATTGGGAGCCATCAACC
GAGAAAATTACTGCCAGCGACGGAGTTCTGAAGGGTGATGTTACGATGTACCTAAAACTTGAAGGAGGCG
GCAATCACAAATGCCAATTCAAGACTACTTACAAGGCGGCAAAAAAGATTCTTAAAATGCCAGGAAGCCA
TTACATCAGCCATCGCCTCGTCAGGAAAACCGAAGGCAACATTACTGAGCTGGTAGAAGATGCAGTAGCT
CATTCCGGCGGCATGGACGAGCTGTACAAGTAAGCGGCCGCGACTCTAGATCATAATCAGCCATACCACA
TT
