>Addgene plasmid #57920 | mKOet-Gamma-Tubulin-17 | addgene partial sequence | sequence record 100090 | C-ter-GFP 5'-CTCCTCGCCCTTGCTCAC-3'
CGCGGTACCGTCGACTGCAGAATTCGCTGCTCCTGAGTGCCCCAGGAGATGTAGTCTGGCCGTGTGGCCG
CATGGTACTCATCGATGAGCTGCTGCACAATCTCCCTGGATGTGTCCATCTCATCAAAGTTGTCCTTGAA
CATGTCCTCCTTGCGGAACTGCTCCAGGAAGGCCTCCCGCTTACGCAGCTTGTCATACTGGCGACAGGTT
CTCTCGAAGAGCGAGGAGATGCTGGTGTGGTTGGCCATCATGAGCCCGCTGACCCGGTGGGCCGAGGGCA
GGTAGGGAGACTTCCTCGACAGGGCCACCTGGATGCTGGCGGGGCCCCACGGGATGAAGTTGGCCAACTT
GCGTTCCCGGATCCTCTGCAAGCTCTTGTGGACCTGGGTGGGGTCCACCTCTCCCTGGATGATGTTGAGG
ATGGCGATGTAGCAGTGGTTGGTCTGGCGGTCTCGGCCTGTGGACACCATCACGTTCTTGGGCTGCAGCA
GCCGCCTCATGACATCCAGGACCGTGGTCTTCCTCACGCTGGCCACTGACTGGTCCGTAGTGAGAGGGGT
GTAGCCGGTCATGAGGAAGTGGAGCCGTGGGGTGGGAATGAGCGAGGCGATGAGGCCGATGAGGTCATTG
TTCATGTAGCCAGGGTAGCGCAGGGTGGTGGTGCTGGCTGACATGATGGTAGACACCAGCTGGTTGATCT
GGGAGAAGGATGGGTTCTGGATGTGCAGGCGGTCTGTGGCAATCCGGTTCAGGGCTGTGTTGTCCAGCAC
CACCACACAGTCTGCATTCTGCGTCAGCCTCTTGAGTGTGAGGAGTGAA
