[The description below was written by a language model from this plasmid's Addgene catalogue record.]
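Description:
mKOet-Gamma-Tubulin-17 is a mammalian expression plasmid that produces human gamma-tubulin (TUBG1) fused to the orange fluorescent protein mKOet. It is built on an mKOet fluorescent-protein backbone of about 4.75 kb before the insert is added. The plasmid is maintained at high copy in E. coli under kanamycin selection. A neomycin resistance marker allows G418 selection of transfected mammalian cells, so the construct can be used for stable lines as well as transient expression. The record does not name the replication origins or give a feature map. It also does not say which end of gamma-tubulin carries the fluorescent protein. The "17" in the name may refer to a linker length, but the record does not explain it.

Expression of the fusion is driven by the CMV promoter, a strong constitutive promoter in most mammalian cell types. The listed 3′ sequencing primer implies that an SV40 polyadenylation signal lies downstream of the coding region. Gamma-tubulin is a core component of the microtubule-nucleating complexes concentrated at centrosomes, so the tagged protein serves as a centrosome marker, which is the localization stated in the record. mKOet is recorded with excitation at 548 nm and emission at 561 nm, placing the signal in the orange channel, where it can typically be combined with green or far-red labels. The construct is intended for fluorescence microscopy of centrosomes in cultured mammalian cells, for example to follow their position, number or behaviour. The cloning method used to assemble the fusion is listed as unknown.
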