Addgene plasmid #57920: mKOet-Gamma-Tubulin-17
Purpose: Localization: Centrosomes, Excitation: 548, Emission: 561
Depositing lab: Michael Davidson. Depositing organization: Florida State University, Tallahassee.
Backbone
  Vector backbone: mKOet
  Backbone size w/o insert (bp): 4750
  Vector type: Mammalian Expression
  Selectable markers: Neomycin (select with G418)
Growth in bacteria
  Bacterial resistance: Kanamycin, 50 μg/mL
  Growth temperature: 37°C
  Growth strain: DH5alpha
  Copy number: High Copy
Gene/Insert
  Gene/Insert name: Gamma-Tubulin (alt name: NM_001070.4)
  Species: H. sapiens (human)
  Entrez Gene: TUBG1 (a.k.a. CDCBM4, GCP-1, TUBG, TUBGCP1)
  Promoter: CMV
  Tag / fusion protein: mKOet
  Cloning method: Unknown
  Sequencing primers: 5′ CMV-F; 3′ SV40pA-R
Terms and licenses: Academic/Nonprofit Terms; Industry Terms: Not Available to Industry
Depositor comments: . Excitation = 548; Emission = 561
How to cite: mKOet-Gamma-Tubulin-17 was a gift from Michael Davidson (Addgene plasmid # 57920 ; http://n2t.net/addgene:57920 ; RRID:Addgene_57920)
